Addgene plasmid #62639: pJexpress414_OmpA171_R4cons
Purpose: Conservative version of OmpA Redesign 4
Depositing lab: Timothy Whitehead. Depositing organization: Michigan State University. Publication: Computational redesign of the lipid-facing surface of the outer membrane protein OmpA. Stapleton JA, Whitehead TA, Nanda V. Proc Natl Acad Sci U S A. 2015 Jul 21. pii: 201501836. 10.1073/pnas.1501836112 PubMed 26199411.
Backbone
  Vector backbone: pJexpress
  Backbone manufacturer: DNA2.0
  Backbone size w/o insert (bp): 4000
  Total vector size (bp): 4625
  Vector type: Bacterial Expression, Synthetic Biology
Growth in bacteria
  Bacterial resistance: Ampicillin, 100 μg/mL
  Growth temperature: 37°C
  Growth strain: XL1 Blue
  Copy number: High Copy
Gene/Insert
  Gene/Insert name: OmpA_R4cons
  Species: Synthetic
  Insert size (bp): 627
  Mutation: 25 mutations to lipid-facing surface
  Promoter: T7
  Tag / fusion protein: FlAsH (C terminal on insert); 6His (C terminal on insert)
  Cloning method: Unknown
  Sequencing primers: 5′ pTF; 3′ pTR
Terms and licenses: Academic/Nonprofit Terms; Industry Terms: Not Available to Industry
How to cite: pJexpress414_OmpA171_R4cons was a gift from Timothy Whitehead (Addgene plasmid # 62639 ; http://n2t.net/addgene:62639 ; RRID:Addgene_62639)
