[The description below was written by a language model from this plasmid's Addgene catalogue record.]
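Description:
pJexpress414_OmpA171_R4cons is a bacterial expression plasmid built on the commercial pJexpress backbone. It is about 4.6 kb in total, with roughly 4 kb of backbone and a 627 bp synthetic insert. It is maintained in E. coli as a high-copy plasmid under ampicillin selection. The record does not name the origin of replication or list other backbone elements, and no feature table is available to confirm them.

The insert, OmpA_R4cons, is a synthetic variant of the outer membrane protein OmpA. The "171" in the plasmid name suggests the 171-residue transmembrane β-barrel domain, although the record does not say this explicitly. This version carries 25 mutations on the lipid-facing surface of the protein and is described as the conservative version of "Redesign 4", one of a series of computationally redesigned OmpA variants. Expression is driven by a T7 promoter, so production requires a host that supplies T7 RNA polymerase, whereas a cloning strain is listed for propagation.

The protein carries two C-terminal tags. The FlAsH tag is a tetracysteine motif that binds a biarsenical fluorescein dye and allows fluorescent labelling. The 6His tag allows detection or metal-affinity purification.

The construct fits work on how the composition of the membrane-exposed surface affects the expression, folding and membrane insertion of a β-barrel outer membrane protein. It would serve there as one member of a panel for comparing redesigned surfaces with the wild-type protein.
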