>Addgene plasmid #62639 | pJexpress414_OmpA171_R4cons | depositor partial sequence | sequence record 103090 | OmpA_R4cons ORF
ATGAAAAAGACCGCAATCGCCATCGCAGTGGCACTGGCTGGTTTCGCTACCGTAGCGCAGGCCGCGCCGA
AAGACAACACCTTCTATCTCGGCCTGAAAATGGGGATCAGCCAGTATCACGATACGGGATTTATTAACAA
TAATGGTCCGACGCATGAAAATCAGCTGGGGATCGGCGCATTTGGAGGTATCCAGGTCAATCCCTACGTT
GGCCTGGAACTCGGTGTCGACGTGCTGGGTCGTATGCCCTACAAAGGCAGTGTGGAAAATGGGGCGTATA
AAGCACAAGGGTATCAAGCAACTCTTAAGATGGGCGTGCCGATTACCGATGACGTGGACGTATATCTGCG
TTTAGGCGGTATGGTATGGCGTGCAGATACCAAATCTAATGTTTATGGCAAAAACCATGATACTGGCGTT
AGCCCAGTGATGGCAGGTGGCTCTGAATATGCAATTACCCCTGAAATCGCAATGCGCCTCGAAACACAAT
GGACTAACAATATTGGTGATTACCCATACGATGTTCCAGATTACGCTACCCGTCCGGACAATCTGATGCT
GTCTCTGGGTCTGTCCTACCGTTTCGGTTGTTGCCCTGGTTGCTGTCACCATCACCACCATCACTAA
