>Addgene plasmid #62639 | pJexpress414_OmpA171_R4cons | addgene partial sequence | sequence record 114043 | T7 5'-TAATACGACTCACTATAGGG-3'
TTTAGGAGATAAAACATATGAAAAAGACCGCAATCGCCATCGCAGTGGCACTGGCTGGTTTCGCTACCGT
AGCGCAGGCCGCGCCGAAAGACAACACCTTCTATCTCGGCCTGAAAATGGGGATCAGCCAGTATCACGAT
ACGGGATTTATTAACAATAATGGTCCGACGCATGAAAATCAGCTGGGGATCGGCGCATTTGGAGGTATCC
AGGTCAATCCCTACGTTGGCCTGGAACTCGGTGTCGACGTGCTGGGTCGTATGCCCTACAAAGGCAGTGT
GGAAAATGGGGCGTATAAAGCACAAGGGTATCAAGCAACTCTTAAGATGGGCGTGCCGATTACCGATGAC
GTGGACGTATATCTGCGTTTAGGCGGTATGGTATGGCGTGCAGATACCAAATCTAATGTTTATGGCAAAA
ACCATGATACTGGCGTTAGCCCAGTGATGGCAGGTGGCTCTGAATATGCAATTACCCCTGAAATCGCAAT
GCGCCTCGAAACACAATGGACTAACAATATTGGTGATTACCCATACGATGTTCCAGATTACGCTACCCGT
CCGGACAATCTGATGCTGTCTCTGGGTCTGTCCTACCGTTTCGGTTGTTGCCCTGGTTGCTGTCACCATC
ACCACCATCACTAAAAGCTTCCCCCTAGCATAACCCCTTGGGGCCTCTAAACGGGTCTTGAGGGGTTTTT
TGCCCCTGAGACGCGTCAATCGAGTTCGTACCTAAGGGCGACACCCCATAATTAGCCCGGGCGAAAGGCC
CAGTCTTTCGACTGAGCCTTTCGTTTTATTTGATGCCTGGCAGTTCCCTACTCTCGCATG
